Addgene plasmid #58744: pMRX-IP/SECFP-mATG5
Purpose: Expresses /SECFP-ATG5 in mammalian cells
Depositing lab: Noboru Mizushima. Depositing organization: The University of Tokyo. Publication: Temporal analysis of recruitment of mammalian ATG proteins to the autophagosome formation site. Koyama-Honda I, Itakura E, Fujiwara TK, Mizushima N. Autophagy. 2013 Oct;9(10):1491-9. doi: 10.4161/auto.25529. Epub 2013 Jul 10. PubMed 23884233.
Backbone
  Vector backbone: pMRXIP SECFP-Ci2
  Backbone manufacturer: Dr.Shoji Yamaoka of Tokyo Medical and Dental University
  Backbone size w/o insert (bp): 6600
  Vector type: Retroviral
  Selectable markers: Puromycin
Growth in bacteria
  Bacterial resistance: Ampicillin, 100 μg/mL
  Growth temperature: 37°C
  Growth strain: Stbl3
  Copy number: High Copy
Gene/Insert
  Gene/Insert name: autophagy related genes 5 (alt names: Atg5; Apg5)
  Species: M. musculus (mouse)
  Insert size (bp): 830
  GenBank ID: AB048349
  Entrez Gene: Atg5 (a.k.a. 2010107M05Rik, 3110067M24Rik, Apg5l, Atg5l, Paddy)
  Tag / fusion protein: SECFP (N terminal on backbone)
  Cloning method: Restriction Enzyme; 5′ cloning site BamHI (not destroyed); 3′ cloning site BamHI (not destroyed)
  Sequencing primers: 5′ CGACCACTACCAGCAGAACA; 3′ GAGGAACTGCTTCCTTCACG
Resource information
  A portion of this plasmid was derived from a plasmid made by: It has the pMX backbone
Terms and licenses: Academic/Nonprofit Terms; Industry Terms: Not Available to Industry
How to cite: pMRX-IP/SECFP-mATG5 was a gift from Noboru Mizushima (Addgene plasmid # 58744 ; http://n2t.net/addgene:58744 ; RRID:Addgene_58744)
