[The description below was written by a language model from this plasmid's Addgene catalogue record.]
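Description:
pMRX-IP/SECFP-mATG5 is a retroviral expression vector for producing a cyan fluorescent fusion of mouse ATG5 in mammalian cells. It is built on the pMRXIP SECFP-Ci2 backbone (about 6.6 kb without insert), which the record notes is derived from the pMX family of retroviral vectors. In bacteria it is maintained as a high-copy plasmid under ampicillin selection. In transduced mammalian cells it confers puromycin resistance, allowing stable populations to be selected. The "IP" in the name conventionally denotes an IRES-puromycin cassette, which would link marker expression to the transgene transcript. However, no feature table is provided, so this arrangement, the promoter driving expression and the origin of replication are not explicitly stated. In pMX-type vectors, expression is normally driven from the viral long terminal repeat, with a packaging signal allowing the transcript to be incorporated into virions made in packaging cells.

The payload is the mouse Atg5 coding sequence (also called Apg5, roughly 830 bp), inserted by restriction cloning with BamHI at both ends, both sites being retained. The backbone supplies SECFP, a cyan fluorescent protein variant, fused to the N terminus of ATG5. ATG5 is a core autophagy factor that becomes conjugated to ATG12 and marks the forming isolation membrane. The tagged protein therefore serves as a live-cell marker of early autophagosome formation. According to the associated publication title, the construct was used for temporal analysis of the recruitment of mammalian ATG proteins to the autophagosome formation site, where a cyan tag allows multicolour imaging alongside other fluorescently labelled ATG proteins.
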