>Addgene plasmid #58744 | pMRX-IP/SECFP-mATG5 | depositor partial sequence | sequence record 90871 | pMRX-IP/SECFP-mATG5 sequence 828 bps
ATGACAGATGACAAAGATGTGCTTCGAGATGTGTGGTTTGGACGAATTCCAACTTGCTTTACTCTCTATC
AGGATGAGATAACTGAAAGAGAAGCAGAACCATACTATTTGCTTTTGCCAAGAGTCAGCTATTTGACGTT
GGTAACTGACAAAGTGAAAAAGCACTTTCAGAAGGTTATGAGACAAGAAGATGTTAGTGAGATATGGTTT
GAATATGAAGGCACACCCCTGAAATGGCATTATCCAATTGGTTTACTATTTGATCTTCTTGCATCAAGTT
CAGCTCTTCCTTGGAACATCACAGTACATTTCAAGAGTTTTCCAGAAAAGGACCTTCTACACTGTCCATC
CAAGGATGCGGTTGAGGCTCACTTTATGTCGTGTATGAAAGAAGCTGATGCTTTAAAGCATAAAAGTCAA
GTGATCAACGAAATGCAGAAAAAAGACCACAAGCAGCTCTGGATGGGACTGCAGAATGACAGATTTGACC
AGTTTTGGGCCATCAACCGGAAACTCATGGAATATCCTCCAGAAGAAAATGGATTTCGTTATATCCCCTT
TAGAATATATCAGACCACGACGGAGCGGCCTTTCATCCAGAAGCTGTTCCGGCCTGTGGCCGCAGATGGA
CAGCTGCACACACTTGGAGATCTCCTCAGAGAAGTCTGTCCTTCCGCAGTCGCCCCTGAAGATGGAGAGA
AGAGGAGCCAGGTGATGATTCACGGGATAGAGCCAATGCTGGAAACCCCTCTGCAGTGGCTGAGCGAGCA
TCTGAGCTACCCAGATAACTTTCTTCATATTAGCATTGTCCCCCAGCCAACAGATTGA
