>Addgene plasmid #58744 | pMRX-IP/SECFP-mATG5 | addgene partial sequence | sequence record 120805 | pCDH-rev 5'-GCATTCCTTTGGCGAGAG-3'
AGGTTTCCGGGCCCTCACATTGCCAAAAGACGGCAATATGGTGGAAAATAACATATAGACAAACGCACAC
CGGCCTTATTCCAAGCGGCTTCGGCCAGTAACGTTAGGGGGGGGGGCGGAATTTACGTAGCGGCCGCTCG
AGGGATCCTCAATCTGTTGGCTGGGGGACAATGCTAATATGAAGAAAGTTATCTGGGTAGCTCAGATGCT
CGCTCAGCCACTGCAGAGGGGTTTCCAGCATTGGCTCTATCCCGTGAATCATCACCTGGCTCCTCTTCTC
TCCATCTTCAGGGGCGACTGCGGAAGGACAGACTTCTCTGAGGAGATCTCCAAGTGTGTGCAGCTGTCCA
TCTGCGGCCACAGGCCGGAACAGCTTCTGGATGAAAGGCCGCTCCGTCGTGGTCTGATATATTCTAAAGG
GGATATAACGAAATCCATTTTCTTCTGGAGGATATTCCATGAGTTTCCGGTTGATGGCCCAAAACTGGTC
AAATCTGTCATTCTGCAGTCCCATCCAGAGCTGCTTGTGGTCTTTTTTCTGCATTTCGTTGATCACTTGA
CTTTTATGCTTTAAAGCATCAGCTTCTTTCATACACGACATAAAGTGAGCCTCAACCGCATCCTTGGATG
GACAGTGTAGAAGGTCCTTTTCTGGAAAACTCTTGAAATGTACTGTGATGTTCCAAGGAAGAGCTGAACT
TGATGCAAGAAGATCAAATAGTAAACCAATTGGATAATGCCATTTCAGGGGTGTGCCTTCATATTCAAAC
CATATCTCACTAACATCTTCTTGTCTCATAACCTTCTGAAAGTGCTTTTTCACTTTGTCAGTTACCAACG
TCAAATAGCTGACTCTT
