>Addgene plasmid #58744 | pMRX-IP/SECFP-mATG5 | addgene partial sequence | sequence record 120806 | EXFP-internal-F 5'-ACGACGGCAACTACAAGACC-3'
CCGCATCGAGCTGAAGGGCATCGACTTCAAGGAGGACGGCAACATCCTGGGGCACAAGCTGGAGTACAAC
TACATCAGCCACAACGTCTATATCACCGCCGACAAGCAGAAGAACGGCATCAAGGCCCACTTCAAGATCC
GCCACAACATCGAGGACGGCGGCGTGCAGCTCGCCGACCACTACCAGCAGAACACCCCCATCGGCGACGG
CCCCGTGCTGCTGCCCGACAACCACTACCTGAGCACCCAGTCCGCCCTGAGCAAAGACCCCAACGAGAAG
CGCGATCACATGGTCCTGCTGGAGTTCGTGACCGCCGCCGGGATCTTGACTCTCGGCATGGACGAGCTGT
ACAAGGGTGGCGGTGGCTCGGGCGGTGGTGGGTCGGGTGGCGGCGGATCTATCGATGAATTGAATTCTGC
AGTCGACGGTACCGCGGGCCCGGGATCCATGACAGATGACAAAGATGTGCTTCGAGATGTGTGGTTTGGA
CGAATTCCAACTTGCTTTACTCTCTATCAGGATGAGATAACTGAAAGAGAAGCAGAACCATACTATTTGC
TTTTGCCAAGAGTCAGCTATTTGACGTTGGTAACTGACAAAGTGAAAAAGCACTTTCAGAAGGTTATGAG
ACAAGAAGATGTTAGTGAGATATGGTTTGAATATGAAGGCACACCCCTGAAATGGCATTATCCAATTGGT
TTACTATTTGATCTTCTTGCATCAAGTTCAGCTCTTCCTTGGAACATCACAGTACATTTCAAGAGTTTTC
CAGAAAAGGACCTTCTACACTGTCCATCCAAGGATGCGGTTGAGGCTCACTTTATGTCGTGTATGAAAGA
AGCTGATGCTTTAAAGCATAAAAGTCAAGTGATCAAC
